>Addgene plasmid #67671 | p3E-APEX2-P2A-mKate2 | depositor full sequence | sequence record 117209 | p3E-APEX2-P2A-mKate2 sequence 4176 bps
CTTTCCTGCGTTATCCCCTGATTCTGTGGATAACCGTATTACCGCCTTTGAGTGAGCTGATACCGCTCGC
CGCAGCCGAACGACCGAGCGCAGCGAGTCAGTGAGCGAGGAAGCGGAAGAGCGCCCAATACGCAAACCGC
CTCTCCCCGCGCGTTGGCCGATTCATTAATGCAGCTGGCACGACAGGTTTCCCGACTGGAAAGCGGGCAG
TGAGCGCAACGCAATTAATACGCGTACCGCTAGCCAGGAAGAGTTTGTAGAAACGCAAAAAGGCCATCCG
TCAGGATGGCCTTCTGCTTAGTTTGATGCCTGGCAGTTTATGGCGGGCGTCCTGCCCGCCACCCTCCGGG
CCGTTGCTTCACAACGTTCAAATCCGCTCCCGGCGGATTTGTCCTACTCAGGAGAGCGTTCACCGACAAA
CAACAGATAAAACGAAAGGCCCAGTCTTCCGACTGAGCCTTTCGTTTTATTTGATGCCTGGCAGTTCCCT
ACTCTCGCGTTAACGCTAGCATGGATGTTTTCCCAGTCACGACGTTGTAAAACGACGGCCAGTCTTAAGC
TCGGGCCCTGCAGCTCTAGAGCTCGAATTCTACAGGTCACTAATACCATCTAAGTAGTTGGTTCATAGTG
ACTGCATATGTTGTGTTTTACAGTATTATGTAGTCTGTTTTTTATGCAAAATCTAATTTAATATATTGAT
ATTTATATCATTTTACGTTTCTCGTTCAACTTTCTTGTACAAAGTGGTCGACGGAAAGTCTTACCCAACT
GTGAGTGCTGATTACCAGGACGCCGTTGAGAAGGCGAAGAAGAAGCTCAGAGGCTTCATCGCTGAGAAGA
GATGCGCTCCTCTAATGCTCCGTTTGGCATTCCACTCTGCTGGAACCTTTGACAAGGGCACGAAGACCGG
TGGACCCTTCGGAACCATCAAGCACCCTGCCGAACTGGCTCACAGCGCTAACAACGGTCTTGACATCGCT
GTTAGGCTTTTGGAGCCACTCAAGGCGGAGTTCCCTATTTTGAGCTACGCCGATTTCTACCAGTTGGCTG
GCGTTGTTGCCGTTGAGGTCACGGGTGGACCTAAGGTTCCATTCCACCCTGGAAGAGAGGACAAGCCTGA
GCCACCACCAGAGGGTCGCTTGCCCGATCCCACTAAGGGTTCTGACCATTTGAGAGATGTGTTTGGCAAA
GCTATGGGGCTTACTGACCAAGATATCGTTGCTCTATCTGGGGGTCACACTATTGGAGCTGCACACAAGG
AGCGTTCTGGATTTGAGGGTCCCTGGACCTCTAATCCTCTTATTTTCGACAACTCATACTTCACGGAGTT
GTTGAGTGGTGAGAAGGAAGGTCTCCTTCAGCTACCTTCTGACAAGGCTCTTTTGTCTGACCCTGTATTC
CGCCCTCTCGTTGACAAATATGCAGCGGACGAAGATGCCTTCTTTGCTGATTACGCTGAGGCTCACCAAA
AGCTTTCCGAGCTTGGGTTTGCTGATGCCGGATCCGGAGCCACGAACTTCTCTCTGTTAAAGCAAGCAGG
AGACGTGGAAGAAAACCCCGGTCCTGCTCCTGGAAGCGGTACCGTGAGCGAGCTGATTAAGGAGAACATG
CACATGAAGCTGTACATGGAGGGCACCGTGAACAACCACCACTTCAAGTGCACATCCGAGGGCGAAGGCA
AGCCCTACGAGGGCACCCAGACCATGAGAATCAAGGCGGTCGAGGGCGGCCCTCTCCCCTTCGCCTTCGA
CATCCTGGCTACCAGCTTCATGTACGGCAGCAAAACCTTCATCAACCACACCCAGGGCATCCCCGACTTC
TTTAAGCAGTCCTTCCCCGAGGGCTTCACATGGGAGAGAGTCACCACATACGAAGACGGGGGCGTGCTGA
CCGCTACCCAGGACACCAGCCTCCAGGACGGCTGCCTCATCTACAACGTCAAGATCAGAGGGGTGAACTT
CCCATCCAACGGCCCTGTGATGCAGAAGAAAACACTCGGCTGGGAGGCCTCCACCGAGACCCTGTACCCC
GCTGACGGCGGCCTGGAAGGCAGAGCCGACATGGCCCTGAAGCTCGTGGGCGGGGGCCACCTGATCTGCA
ACTTGAAGACCACATACAGATCCAAGAAACCCGCTAAGAACCTCAAGATGCCCGGCGTCTACTATGTGGA
CAGAAGACTGGAAAGAATCAAGGAGGCCGACAAAGAGACCTACGTCGAGCAGCACGAGGTGGCTGTGGCC
AGATACTGCGACCTCCCTAGCAAACTGGGGCACAGATGACTAGTCAACTTTATTATACAAAGTTGGCATT
ATAAAAAAGCATTGCTTATCAATTTGTTGCAACGAACAGGTCACTATCAGTCAAAATAAAATCATTATTT
GGAGCTCCATGGTAGCGTTAACGCGGCCGCGATATCCCCTATAGTGAGTCGTATTACATGGTCATAGCTG
TTTCCTGGCAGCTCTGGCCCGTGTCTCAAAATCTCTGATGTTACATTGCACAAGATAAAAATATATCATC
ATGAACAATAAAACTGTCTGCTTACATAAACAGTAATACAAGGGGTGTTATGAGCCATATTCAACGGGAA
ACGTCGAGGCCGCGATTAAATTCCAACATGGATGCTGATTTATATGGGTATAAATGGGCTCGCGATAATG
TCGGGCAATCAGGTGCGACAATCTATCGCTTGTATGGGAAGCCCGATGCGCCAGAGTTGTTTCTGAAACA
TGGCAAAGGTAGCGTTGCCAATGATGTTACAGATGAGATGGTCAGACTAAACTGGCTGACGGAATTTATG
CCTCTTCCGACCATCAAGCATTTTATCCGTACTCCTGATGATGCATGGTTACTCACCACTGCGATCCCCG
GAAAAACAGCATTCCAGGTATTAGAAGAATATCCTGATTCAGGTGAAAATATTGTTGATGCGCTGGCAGT
GTTCCTGCGCCGGTTGCATTCGATTCCTGTTTGTAATTGTCCTTTTAACAGCGATCGCGTATTTCGTCTC
GCTCAGGCGCAATCACGAATGAATAACGGTTTGGTTGATGCGAGTGATTTTGATGACGAGCGTAATGGCT
GGCCTGTTGAACAAGTCTGGAAAGAAATGCATAAACTTTTGCCATTCTCACCGGATTCAGTCGTCACTCA
TGGTGATTTCTCACTTGATAACCTTATTTTTGACGAGGGGAAATTAATAGGTTGTATTGATGTTGGACGA
GTCGGAATCGCAGACCGATACCAGGATCTTGCCATCCTATGGAACTGCCTCGGTGAGTTTTCTCCTTCAT
TACAGAAACGGCTTTTTCAAAAATATGGTATTGATAATCCTGATATGAATAAATTGCAGTTTCATTTGAT
GCTCGATGAGTTTTTCTAATCAGAATTGGTTAATTGGTTGTAACACTGGCAGAGCATTACGCTGACTTGA
CGGGACGGCGCAAGCTCATGACCAAAATCCCTTAACGTGAGTTACGCGTCGTTCCACTGAGCGTCAGACC
CCGTAGAAAAGATCAAAGGATCTTCTTGAGATCCTTTTTTTCTGCGCGTAATCTGCTGCTTGCAAACAAA
AAAACCACCGCTACCAGCGGTGGTTTGTTTGCCGGATCAAGAGCTACCAACTCTTTTTCCGAAGGTAACT
GGCTTCAGCAGAGCGCAGATACCAAATACTGTCCTTCTAGTGTAGCCGTAGTTAGGCCACCACTTCAAGA
ACTCTGTAGCACCGCCTACATACCTCGCTCTGCTAATCCTGTTACCAGTGGCTGCTGCCAGTGGCGATAA
GTCGTGTCTTACCGGGTTGGACTCAAGACGATAGTTACCGGATAAGGCGCAGCGGTCGGGCTGAACGGGG
GGTTCGTGCACACAGCCCAGCTTGGAGCGAACGACCTACACCGAACTGAGATACCTACAGCGTGAGCATT
GAGAAAGCGCCACGCTTCCCGAAGGGAGAAAGGCGGACAGGTATCCGGTAAGCGGCAGGGTCGGAACAGG
AGAGCGCACGAGGGAGCTTCCAGGGGGAAACGCCTGGTATCTTTATAGTCCTGTCGGGTTTCGCCACCTC
TGACTTGAGCGTCGATTTTTGTGATGCTCGTCAGGGGGGCGGAGCCTATGGAAAAACGCCAGCAACGCGG
CCTTTTTACGGTTCCTGGCCTTTTGCTGGCCTTTTGCTCACATGTT
Features (pLannotate 1.2.2; 13 found; start..end, strand, type, name):
    121..213     +  CDS            lacI (fragment): lac repressor; lacI; The lac repressor binds to the lac operator to inhibit transcription in E. coli. This inhibition can be relieved by adding lactose or isopropyl-β-D-thiogalactopyranoside (IPTG).
    268..295     -  terminator     rrnB T2 terminator: transcription terminator T2 from the E. coli rrnB gene
    427..470     +  terminator     rrnB T1 terminator: Escherichia coli rrnB; transcription terminator T1 from the E. coli rrnB gene
    517..553     -  CDS            lacZα (fragment): LacZα fragment of β-galactosidase; lacZ fragment
    624..748     -  protein_bind   attR2: mutant version of attR; recombination site for the Gateway® LR reaction LR Clonase™
    753..1499    +  CDS            APEX2: soybean ascorbate peroxidase, engineered to serve as a monomeric tag for electron microscopy and live-cell proteomics (Lam et al., 2015) more active than the original APEX due to the A134P mutation
   1509..1565    +  CDS            P2A: 2A peptide from porcine teschovirus-1 polyprotein Eukaryotic ribosomes fail to insert a peptide bond between the Gly and Pro residues, yielding separate polypeptides.
   1584..2279    +  CDS            mKate2: monomeric far-red fluorescent protein (Shcherbo et al., 2009) mammalian codon-optimized
   2285..2305    -  protein_bind   attB3: mutant version of attB; core recombination site for the Gateway® BP reaction BP Clonase™
   2296..2381    -  protein_bind   attL1 (fragment): mutant version of attL; recombination site for the Gateway® LR reaction LR Clonase™
   2418..2436    -  promoter       T7 promoter: promoter for bacteriophage T7 RNA polymerase
   2570..3379    +  CDS            KanR: aminoglycoside phosphotransferase; aph(3')-Ia; confers resistance to kanamycin in bacteria or G418 (Geneticin®) in eukaryotes
   3526..4114    +  rep_origin     ori: high-copy-number ColE1/pMB1/pBR322/pUC origin of replication
