[The description below was written by a language model from this plasmid's Addgene catalogue record and pLannotate feature annotations shown in this document.]
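Description:
p3E-APEX2-P2A-mKate2 is a MultiSite Gateway 3' entry clone built on the Invitrogen pDONR P2R-P3 backbone. It is a small (about 4.2 kb) bacterial plasmid that serves as a cloning intermediate, not an expression vector. It is propagated in E. coli from a high-copy ColE1/pUC-type origin and selected with kanamycin through an aminoglycoside phosphotransferase gene. The backbone also carries the rrnB T1 and T2 transcription terminators, which shield the insert region from read-through transcription, a T7 promoter, and M13 primer sites for sequencing. Short lacI and lacZα fragments are annotated as backbone remnants.

The synthetic insert sits between Gateway recombination sites: an attR2 site upstream, and downstream sequence annotated as an attB3 core overlapping an attL fragment, consistent with the attL3 site expected in a 3' entry clone. It encodes APEX2, an engineered monomeric soybean ascorbate peroxidase used as a genetically encoded tag for electron microscopy and proximity labelling. This is followed by a P2A ribosome-skipping peptide and the monomeric far-red fluorescent protein mKate2.

No eukaryotic promoter is present in the annotated features. In an LR reaction the cassette is combined with a 5' entry clone (usually the promoter), a middle entry clone carrying a gene of interest, and a destination vector. The result is a protein fused at its C-terminus to APEX2, while P2A releases mKate2 as a separate polypeptide from the same transcript. The fluorescence then marks expressing cells without mKate2 remaining attached to the tagged protein. The associated publication concerns modular screening of labelled proteins by electron microscopy in cells and organisms.
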