Addgene plasmid #67671: p3E-APEX2-P2A-mKate2
Purpose: Multisite gateway entry clone for adding C-terminal fusions of APEX2-P2A-mKate2
Depositing lab: Rob Parton. Depositing organization: University of Queensland, Institute for Molecular Bioscience. Publication: Modular Detection of GFP-Labeled Proteins for Rapid Screening by Electron Microscopy in Cells and Organisms. Ariotti N, Hall TE, Rae J, Ferguson C, McMahon KA, Martel N, Webb RE, Webb RI, Teasdale RD, Parton RG. Dev Cell. 2015 Nov 23;35(4):513-25. doi: 10.1016/j.devcel.2015.10.016. Epub 2015 Nov 12. PubMed 26585296.
Backbone
  Vector backbone: pDONR P2R-p3
  Backbone manufacturer: Invitrogen
  Vector type: Gateway multisite 3' entry clone
Growth in bacteria
  Bacterial resistance: Kanamycin, 50 μg/mL
  Growth temperature: 37°C
  Growth strain: DH5alpha
  Copy number: High Copy
Gene/Insert
  Gene/Insert name: APEX2-P2A-mKate2
  Species: Synthetic
  Cloning method: Gateway Cloning
  Sequencing primers: 5′ M13F; 3′ M13R
Terms and licenses: Academic/Nonprofit Terms; Industry Terms: Not Available to Industry
How to cite: p3E-APEX2-P2A-mKate2 was a gift from Rob Parton (Addgene plasmid # 67671 ; http://n2t.net/addgene:67671 ; RRID:Addgene_67671)
