>Addgene plasmid #67671 | p3E-APEX2-P2A-mKate2 | addgene partial sequence | sequence record 130345 | M13-F20 5'-TGTAAAACGACGGCCAGT-3'
TTCTACAGGTCACTAATACCATCTAAGTAGTTGGTTCATAGTGACTGCATATGTTGTGTTTTACAGTATT
ATGTAGTCTGTTTTTTATGCAAAATCTAATTTAATATATTGATATTTATATCATTTTACGTTTCTCGTTC
AACTTTCTTGTACAAAGTGGTCGACGGAAAGTCTTACCCAACTGTGAGTGCTGATTACCAGGACGCCGTT
GAGAAGGCGAAGAAGAAGCTCAGAGGCTTCATCGCTGAGAAGAGATGCGCTCCTCTAATGCTCCGTTTGG
CATTCCACTCTGCTGGAACCTTTGACAAGGGCACGAAGACCGGTGGACCCTTCGGAACCATCAAGCACCC
TGCCGAACTGGCTCACAGCGCTAACAACGGTCTTGACATCGCTGTTAGGCTTTTGGAGCCACTCAAGGCG
GAGTTCCCTATTTTGAGCTACGCCGATTTCTACCAGTTGGCTGGCGTTGTTGCCGTTGAGGTCACGGGTG
GACCTAAGGTTCCATTCCACCCTGGAAGAGAGGACAAGCCTGAGCCACCACCAGAGGGTCGCTTGCCCGA
TCCCACTAAGGGTTCTGACCATTTGAGAGATGTGTTTGGCAAAGCTATGGGGCTTACTGACCAAGATATC
GTTGCTCTATCTGGGGGTCACACTATTGGAGCTGCACACAAGGAGCGTTCTGGATTTGAGGGTCCCTGGA
CCTCTAATCCTCTTATTTTCGACAACTCATACTTCACGGAGTTGTTGAGTGGTGAGAAGGAAGGTCTCCT
TCAGCTACCTTCTGACAAGGCTCTTTTGTCTGACC
