>Addgene plasmid #67671 | p3E-APEX2-P2A-mKate2 | addgene partial sequence | sequence record 130445 | M13-Rev 5'-CAGGAAACAGCTATGACC-3'
CGCGGCCGCGTTAACGCTACCATGGAGCTCCAAATAATGATTTTATTTTGACTGATAGTGACCTGTTCGT
TGCAACAAATTGATAAGCAATGCTTTTTTATAATGCCAACTTTGTATAATAAAGTTGACTAGTCATCTGT
GCCCCAGTTTGCTAGGGAGGTCGCAGTATCTGGCCACAGCCACCTCGTGCTGCTCGACGTAGGTCTCTTT
GTCGGCCTCCTTGATTCTTTCCAGTCTTCTGTCCACATAGTAGACGCCGGGCATCTTGAGGTTCTTAGCG
GGTTTCTTGGATCTGTATGTGGTCTTCAAGTTGCAGATCAGGTGGCCCCCGCCCACGAGCTTCAGGGCCA
TGTCGGCTCTGCCTTCCAGGCCGCCGTCAGCGGGGTACAGGGTCTCGGTGGAGGCCTCCCAGCCGAGTGT
TTTCTTCTGCATCACAGGGCCGTTGGATGGGAAGTTCACCCCTCTGATCTTGACGTTGTAGATGAGGCAG
CCGTCCTGGAGGCTGGTGTCCTGGGTAGCGGTCAGCACGCCCCCGTCTTCGTATGTGGTGACTCTCTCCC
ATGTGAAGCCCTCGGGGAAGGACTGCTTAAAGAAGTCGGGGATGCCCTGGGTGTGGTTGATGAAGGTTTT
GCTGCCGTACATGAAGCTGGTAGCCAGGATGTCGAAGGCGAAGGGGAGAGGGCCGCCCTCGACCGCCTTG
ATTCTCATGGTCTGGGTGCCCTCGTAGGGCTTGCCTTCGCCCTCGGATGTGCACTTGAAGTGGTGGTTGT
TCACGGTGCCCTCCATGTACAGCTTCATGTGCATGTTCTCCTTAATCAGCTCGCTCACGGTACCGCTTCC
AGGAGCAGGACCGG
